>Addgene plasmid #23620 | pDONR223-FXN | depositor partial sequence | sequence record 10703 | Author sequence
ATGTGGACTCTCGGGCGCCGCGCAGTAGCCGGCCTCCTGGCGTCACCCAGCCCGGCCCAGGCCCAGACCC
TCACCCGGGTCCCGCGGCCGGCAGAGTTGGCCCCACTCTGCGGCCGCCGTGGCCTGCGCACCGACATCGA
TGCGACCTGCACGCCCCGCCGCGCAAGTTCGAACCAACGTGGCCTCAACCAGATTTGGAATGTCAAAAAG
CAGAGTGTCTATTTGATGAATTTGAGGAAATCTGGAACTTTGGGCCACCCAGGCTCTCTAGATGAGACCA
CCTATGAAAGACTAGCAGAGGAAACGCTGGACTCTTTAGCAGAGTTTTTTGAAGACCTTGCAGACAAGCC
ATACACGTTTGAGGACTATGATGTCTCCTTTGGGAGTGGTGTCTTAACTGTCAAACTGGGTGGAGATCTA
GGAACCTATGTGATCAACAAGCAGACGCCAAACAAGCAAATCTGGCTATCTTCTCCATCCAGTGGACCTA
AGCGTTATGACTGGACTGGGAAAAACTGGGTGTACTCCCACGACGGCGTGTCCCTCCATGAGCTGCTGGC
CGCAGAGCTCACTAAAGCCTTAAAAACCAAACTGGACTTGTCTTCCTTGGCCTATTCCGGAAAAGATGCT
TGA
