>Addgene plasmid #23620 | pDONR223-FXN | addgene partial sequence | sequence record 29377 | 23620 with M13pUC-fwd
TAATGATTTTATTTTGACTGATAGTGACCTGTTCGTTGCAACAAATTGATGAGCAATGCTTTTTTATAAT
GCCAACTTTGTACAAAAAAGTTGGCATGTGGACTCTCGGGCGCCGCGCAGTAGCCGGCCTCCTGGCGTCA
CCCAGCCCGGCCCAGGCCCAGACCCTCACCCGGGTCCCGCGGCCGGCAGAGTTGGCCCCACTCTGCGGCC
GCCGTGGCCTGCGCACCGACATCGATGCGACCTGCACGCCCCGCCGCGCAAGTTCGAACCAACGTGGCCT
CAACCAGATTTGGAATGTCAAAAAGCAGAGTGTCTATTTGATGAATTTGAGGAAATCTGGAACTTTGGGC
CACCCAGGCTCTCTAGATGAGACCACCTATGAAAGACTAGCAGAGGAAACGCTGGACTCTTTAGCAGAGT
TTTTTGAAGACCTTGCAGACAAGCCATACACGTTTGAGGACTATGATGTCTCCTTTGGGAGTGGTGTCTT
AACTGTCAAACTGGGTGGAGATCTAGGAACCTATGTGATCAACAAGCAGACGCCAAACAAGCAAATCTGG
CTATCTTCTCCATCCAGTGGACCTAAGCGTTATGACTGGAATGGGAAAAACTGGG
