[The description below was written by a language model from this plasmid's Addgene catalogue record.]
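Description:
pDONR223-FXN is a Gateway entry clone built on the Invitrogen pDONR223 donor backbone (about 5 kb without insert) and carrying the human FXN open reading frame, which encodes frataxin. The insert is recorded as 633 bp and was introduced by Gateway recombination cloning. The plasmid is maintained in E. coli as a high-copy construct under spectinomycin selection. The record gives no feature table, so the origin of replication and the exact recombination sites flanking the ORF are not itemised. In an entry clone of this kind the insert normally sits between att sites that permit transfer into destination vectors. M13 forward and reverse priming sites in the backbone are listed for sequencing across the insert.

The ORF has been cloned without a stop codon. This "open" configuration lets the coding sequence be recombined in frame into a destination vector that supplies a C-terminal epitope tag of choice together with the stop codon. The record lists no promoter for mammalian expression, and the depositor states that the plasmid is not to be used directly for transfection. It serves as a shuttle and archival source of the FXN coding sequence. The depositor points to a companion set of four custom lentiviral destination vectors (pLX301 to pLX304), obtained separately, for expressing such ORFs in mammalian cells. The depositor comments indicate the clone is distributed as part of a kit of such ORF clones, and the associated publication concerns resistance to RAF inhibition through MAP kinase pathway reactivation. The record does not describe any role for FXN in that work.
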