Addgene plasmid #23620: pDONR223-FXN
Depositing lab: William Hahn & David Root. Depositing organization: Dana-Farber Cancer Institute. Publication: COT drives resistance to RAF inhibition through MAP kinase pathway reactivation. Johannessen CM, Boehm JS, Kim SY, Thomas SR, Wardwell L, Johnson LA, Emery CM, Stransky N, Cogdill AP, Barretina J, Caponigro G, Hieronymus H, Murray RR, Salehi-Ashtiani K, Hill DE, Vidal M, Zhao JJ, Yang X, Alkan O, Kim S, Harris JL, Wilson CJ, Myer VE, Finan PM, Root DE, Roberts TM, Golub T, Flaherty KT, Dummer R, Weber BL, Sellers WR, Schlegel R, Wargo JA, Hahn WC, Garraway LA. Nature. 2010 Dec 16;468(7326):968-72. doi: 10.1038/nature09627 PubMed 21107320.
Backbone
  Vector backbone: pDONR223
  Backbone manufacturer: Invitrogen
  Backbone size w/o insert (bp): 5005
  Vector type: Gateway Donor vector
Growth in bacteria
  Bacterial resistance: Spectinomycin, 50 μg/mL
  Growth temperature: 37°C
  Growth strain: DH5alpha
  Copy number: High Copy
Gene/Insert
  Gene/Insert name: FXN (alt name: frataxin; FXN)
  Species: H. sapiens (human)
  Insert size (bp): 633
  Entrez Gene: FXN (a.k.a. CyaY, FA, FARR, FRDA, X25)
  Cloning method: Gateway Cloning
  Sequencing primers: 5′ M13pUC-fwd; 3′ M13rev
Terms and licenses: Academic/Nonprofit Terms; Industry Terms: Not Available to Industry
Depositor comments: The ORF has no Stop codon. This design enables easy recombination into a destination vector to add an epitope tag of choice and Stop codon to the ORF. Do NOT use this plasmid directly for transfections. A set of 4 custom lentiviral vectors is available ( pLX301 (http://www.addgene.org/25895/) , pLX302 (http://www.addgene.org/25896/) , pLX303 (http://www.addgene.org/25897/) , pLX304 (http://www.addgene.org/25890/) ) to be used to express these ORFs in mammalian cells. These plasmids are not included in the kit and must be ordered separately.
How to cite: pDONR223-FXN was a gift from William Hahn & David Root (Addgene plasmid # 23620 ; http://n2t.net/addgene:23620 ; RRID:Addgene_23620)
